>Addgene plasmid #246287 | p305N-4 (nonfunctional) | addgene full sequence | sequence record 491143 | Addgene NGS Result
TTGAGATCCTTTTTTTCTGCGCGTAATCTGCTGCTTGCAAACAAAAAAACCACCGCTACCAGCGGTGGTT
TGTTTGCCGGATCAAGAGCTACCAACTCTTTTTCCGAAGGTAACTGGCTTCAGCAGAGCGCAGATACCAA
ATACTGTTCTTCTAGTGTAGCCGTAGTTAGGCCACCACTTCAAGAACTCTGTAGCACCGCCTACATACCT
CGCTCTGCTAATCCTGTTACCAGTGGCTGCTGCCAGTGGCGATAAGTCGTGTCTTACCGGGTTGGACTCA
AGACGATAGTTACCGGATAAGGCGCAGCGGTCGGGCTGAACGGGGGGTTCGTGCACACAGCCCAGCTTGG
AGCGAACGACCTACACCGAACTGAGATACCTACAGCGTGAGCTATGAGAAAGCGCCACGCTTCCCGAAGG
GAGAAAGGCGGACAGGTATCCGGTAAGCGGCAGGGTCGGAACAGGAGAGCGCACGAGGGAGCTTCCAGGG
GGAAACGCCTGGTATCTTTATAGTCCTGTCGGGTTTCGCCACCTCTGACTTGAGCGTCGATTTTTGTGAT
GCTCGTCAGGGGGGCGGAGCCTATGGAAAAACGCCAGCAACGCGGCCTTTTTACGGTTCCTGGCCTTTTG
CTGGCCTTTTGCTCACATGTTCTTTCCTGCGTTATCCCCTGATTCTGTGGATAACCGTATTACCGCCTTT
GAGTGAGCTGATACCGCTCGCCGCAGCCGAACGACCGAGCGCAGCGAGTCAGTGAGCGAGGAAGCGGAAG
AGGATCTCAGTAAAGCGCTGGCTGCTGAACCCCCAGCCGGAACTGACCCCACAAGGCCCTAGCGTTTGCA
ATGCACCAGGTCATCATTGACCCAGGCGTGTTCCACCAGGCCGCTGCCTCGCAACTCTTCGCAGGCTTCG
CCGACCTGCTCGCGCCACTTCTTCACGCGGGTGGAATCCGATCCGCACATGAGGCGGAAGGTTTCCAGCT
TGAGCGGGTACGGCTCCCGGTGCGAGCTGAAATAGTCGAACATCCGTCGGGCCGTCGGCGACAGCTTGCG
GTACTTCTCCCATATGAATTTCGTGTAGTGGTCGCCAGCAAACAGCACGACGATTTCCTCGTCGATCAGG
ACCTGGCAACGGGACGTTTTCTTGCCACGGTCCAGGACGCGGAAGCGGTGCAGCAGCGACACCGATTCCA
GGTGCCCAACGCGGTCGGACGTGAAGCCCATCGCCGTCGCCTGTAGGCGCGACAGGCATTCCTCGGCCTT
CGTGTAATACCGGCCATTGATCGACCAGCCCAGGTCCTGGCAAAGCTCGTAGAACGTGAAGGTGATCGGC
TCGCCGATAGGGGTGCGCTTCGCGTACTCCAACACCTGCTGCCACACCAGTTCGTCATCGTCGGCCCGCA
GCTCGACGCCGGTGTAGGTGATCTTCACGTCCTTGTTGACGTGGAAAATGACCTTGTTTTGCAGCGCCTC
GCGCGGGATTTTCTTGTTGCGCGTGGTGAACAGGGCAGAGCGGGCCGTGTCGTTTGGCATCGCTCGCATC
GTGTCCGGCCACGGCGCAATATCGAACAAGGAAAGCTGCATTTCCTTGATCTGCTGCTTCGTGTGTTTCA
GCAACGCGGCTTGCTTGGCCTCGCTGACCTGTTTTGCCAGGTCCTCGCCGGCGGTTTTTCGCTTCTTGGT
CGTCATAGTTCCTCGCGTGTCGATGGTCATCGACTTCGCCAAACCTGCCGCCTCCTGTTCGAGACGACGC
GAACGCTCCACGGCGGCCGATGGCGCGGGCAGGGCAGGGGGAGCCAGTTGCACGCTGTCGCGCTCGATCT
TGGCCGTAGCTTGCTGGGCCATCGAGCCGACGGACTGGAAGGTTTCGCGGGGCGCACGCATGACGGTGCG
GCTTGCGATGGTTTCGGCATCCTCGGCGGAAAACCCCGCGTCGATCAGTTCTTGCCTGTATGCCTTCCGG
TCAAACGTCCGATTCATTCACCCTCCTTGCGGGATTGCCCCGACTCACGCCGGGGCAATGTGCCCTTATT
CCTGATTTGATCCGCCTGGTGCCTTGGTGTCCAGATAATCCACCTTATCGGCAATGAAGTCGGTCCCGTA
GACCGTCTGGCCGTCCTTCTCGTACTTGGTATTCCGAATCTTGCCCTGCACGAATACCAGCGACCCCTTG
CCCAAATACTTGCCGTGGGCCTCGGCCTGAGAGCCAAAACACTTGATGCGGAAGAAGTCGGTGCGCTCCT
GCTTGTCGCCAGCATCGTTGCGCCACATCTAGGTACTAAAACAATTCATCCAGTAAAATATAATATTTTA
TTTTCTCCCAATCAGGCTTGATCCCCAGTAAGTCAAAAAATAGCTCGACATACTGTTCTTCCCCAATATC
CTCCCTGATCGACCGGACGCAGAAGGCAATGTCATACCACTTGTCCGCCCTGCCGCTTCTCCCAAGATCA
ATAAAGCCACTTACTTTGCCATCTTTCACAAAGATGTTGCTGTCTCCCAGGTCGCCGTGGGAAAAGACAA
GTTCCTCTTCGGGCTTTTCCGTCTTTAAAAAATCATACAGCTCGCGCGGATCTTTAAATGGGGTGTCTTC
TTCCCAGTTTTCGCAATCCACATCGGCCAGATCGTTATTCAGTAAGTAATCCAATTCGGCTAAGCGGCTG
TCTAAGCTATTCGTATAGGGACAATCCGATATGTCGATGGAGTGAAAGAGCCTGATGCACTCCGCATACA
GCTCGATAATCTTTTCAGGGCTTTGTTCATCTTCATACTCTTCCGAGCAAAGGACGCCATCGGCCTCACT
CATGAGCAGATTGCTCCAGCCATCATGCCGTTCAAGGTGCAGGACCTTTGGAACAGGCAGCTTTCCTTCC
AGCCATAGCATCATGTCCTTTTCCCGTTCCACATCATAGGTGGTCCCTTTATACCGGCTGTCCGTCATTT
TTAAATATAGGTTTTCATTTTCTCCCACCAGCTTATATACCTTAGCAGGAGACATTCCTTCCGTATCTTT
TACGCAGCGGTATTTTTCGATCAGTTTTTTCAATTCCGGTGATATTCTCATTTTAGCCATTTATTATTTC
CTTCCTCTTTTCTACAGTATTTAAAGATACCCCAAGAAGCTAATTATAACAAGACGAACTCCAATTCACT
GTTCCTTGCATTCTAAAACTTTAAATACCAGAAAACAGCTTTTTCAAAGTTGTTTTCAAAGTTGGCGTAT
AACATAGTATCGACGGAGCCGATTTTGAAACCACAATTATGGGTGATGCTGCCAACGCGAGAGCGGGCCG
GGAGGGTTCGAGAAGGGGGGGCACCCCCCTTCGGCGTGCGCGGTCACGCGCACAGGGCGCAGCCCTGGTT
AAAAACAAGGTTTATAAATATTGGTTTAAAAGCAGGTTAAAAGACAGGTTAGCGGTGGCCGAAAAACGGG
CGGAAACCCTTGCAAATGCTGGATTTTCTGCCTGTGGACAGCCCCTCAAATGTCAATAGGTGCGCCCCTC
ATCTGTCAGCACTCTGCCCCTCAAGTGTCAAGGATCGCGCCCCTCATCTGTCAGTAGTCGCGCCCCTCAA
GTGTCAATACCGCAGGGCACTTATCCCCAGGCTTGTCCACATCATCTGTGGGAAACTCGCGTAAAATCAG
GCGTTTTCGCCGATTTGCGAGGCTGGCCAGCTCCACGTCGCCGGCCGAAATCGAGCCTGCCCCTCATCTG
TCAACGCCGCGCCGGGTGAGTCGGCCCCTCAAGTGTCAACGTCCGCCCCTCATCTGTCAGTGAGGGCCAA
GTTTTCCGCGAGGTATCCACAACGCCGGCGGCTGCGGTGTCTCGCACACGGCTTCGACGGCGTTTCTGGC
GCGTTTGCAGGGCCATAGACGGCCGCCAGCCCAGCGGCGAGGGCAACCAGCCCGGTGAGCGTCTCTAGTG
GACTGATGGGCTGCCTGTATCGAGTGGTGATTTTGTGCCGAGCTGCCGGTCGGGGAGCTGTTGGCTGGCT
GGTGGCAGGATATATTGTGGTGTAAACAAATTGACGATTTAAATGGTAGGCGCGGCTTAATTAAGCGCTT
AATTAAGCGCTTAATTAAGCGCTTAATAAGCCGCGCCGTACCCCAATAGTCTCGACAGACACATAGCACC
TAACATTATTGCTTAAATTTACTATTTTTTTACTATATTATACTCAACCCAATGAGCATAAAGACTGTAA
AATCTCAAATTCCTGAGAAGCATATTTATCGATCCCACAGACTTGATAGTTCCATAATCCATACGCTGCA
GCCAAATTGCTAGTGTGTTGAACATTTAACACGTAGAGAACTAGAAAAGATATAAAACTAAGATTGATAT
CCAAAATAGACGAGAACAATAAGCAAAAACTCTTAGTTTTGAAATAAATCAACAATCCCGAGGGTTGTCA
CATACATCAAAAACGAAAATCCATATAGCAAAAAAAACTCTAAATTACCGTTCGACAAAAAGAGAAAACT
GATAGGACATTTGCTAAACATTAAAATCAAAATTTGGATCAAGCCGAATTCTCAGAAGAACTCGTCAAGA
AGGCGATAGAAGGCGATGCGCTGCGAATCGGGAGCGGCGATACCGTAAAGCACGAGGAAGCGGTCAGCCC
ATTCGCCGCCAAGCTCTTCAGCAATATCACGGGTAGCCAACGCTATGTCCTGATAGCGGTCCGCCACACC
CAGCCGGCCACAGTCGATGAATCCAGAAAAGCGGCCATTTTCCACCATGATATTCGGCAAGCAGGCATCG
CCATGGGTCACGACGAGATCATCGCCGTCGGGCATGCGCGCCTTGAGCCTGGCGAACAGTTCGGCTGGCG
CGAGCCCCTGATGCTCTTCGTCCAGATCATCCTGATCGACAAGACCGGCTTCCATCCGAGTACGTGCTCG
CTCGATGCGATGTTTCGCTTGGTGGTCGAATGGGCAGGTAGCCGGATCAAGCGTATGCAGCCGCCGCATT
GCATCAGCCATGATGGATACTTTCTCGGCAGGAGCAAGGTGAGATGACAGGAGATCCTGCCCCGGCACTT
CGCCCAATAGCAGCCAGTCCCTTCCCGCTTCAGTGACAACGTCGAGCACAGCTGCGCAAGGAACGCCCGT
CGTGGCCAGCCACGATAGCCGCGCTGCCTCGTCCTGCAGTTCATTCAGGGCACCGGACAGGTCGGTCTTG
ACAAAAAGAACCGGGCGCCCCTGCGCTGACAGCCGGAACACGGCGGCATCAGAGCAGCCGATTGTCTGTT
GTGCCCAGTCATAGCCGAATAGCCTCTCCACCCAAGCGGCCGGAGAACCTGCGTGCAATCCATCTTGTTC
AATCATCTCGAGACGTACCGCGCGATGCATTCGAAGATCGATCCTTCGCCTGGAGGAGAGAAATCAGTGG
CGCTGCGGCTTTTAGGGTTTCTTTGTTGATGGAATGAGAGTGTAAGCTCTGCCAGTGCCACTTTATTAGG
GTTTTACAAGCCCTTTTCTTCGTAATTGGGCCTGACATTTTGTGCCACTTGGGCCTTTAGAGATGAAAAT
GTATATTGGGCTTAAGTTGACTTGAAGGATAAATTAGTTTAGGATATTACGTTTTTTATGAGAATTGGTG
TGTCGGATACATGTATATGATGCATTCAAATATATGTATTCTAGATACATTTAAGTTTAGATACAATCTA
AAATGTGTCTTTAATTACAGGACTGTAACTAAAATACTTAATGTAAGAAGAATATTACTCCTTTAATAGC
TTTTGAGTATATCTAGTCTAACATCTTTTAAAAAAGTCTAATTTCTTTCATTTATTTTTCGAGCAATAGC
AAAGTGCATAATTATTTTTTTCTTCTAGAAATTCAGATTTGTTTCTCTAAATTTTGAGATTCTTTTCTCA
ATTTTGTATGTCTAGAGAACAATGTGTATTTTTCACTCTAGTTGGTTGTTACTTTGTTGAATGTTCTGAT
AAAAGTATATTGTTATTTCTGAAGTAGATATAAACCTTCATTTGGAAATTATACATAAATCAAAATCGTT
AATTATCTAGATCAAGATATATGCCCTTTTCCTAATGTATTTGATACATGCACCTAATTTCACTAGATGT
ATCTTTTCTATTTTTTAAATTATGAATAGTTAATTTTTTCCATATGTGTATTTGATACATACTTCATGAC
TTTAAAAAATTAATTATATACCAGATATATGTATTTAAAATTTGTTATGTATTTAAAGTATGTATATGAT
TATTCGATATTAATCTCTTCGATGAAGGCCTCAAAAGTACCACAGCGCTTAGGTAAAGAAAGCAGCTGAG
TTTATATATGGTTAGACACGAAGTAGTGATTGCATGCCCGAAGGCTACGTCCGTTTTAGAGCTAGAAATA
GCAAGTTAAAATAAGGCTAGTCCGTTATCAACTTGAAAAAGTGGCACCGAGTCGGTGCTTTTTTTACTAG
TGGAGCTCAACTTTTGATTCGCTATTTGCAGTGCACCTGTGGCGTTCATCACATCTTTTGTGACACTGTT
TGCACTGGTCATTGCTATTACAAAGGACCTTCCTGATGTTGAAGGAGATCGAAAGTAAGTAACTGCACGC
ATAACCATTTTCTTTCCGCTCTTTGGCTCAATCCATTTGACAGTCAAAGACAATGTTTAACCAGCTCCGT
TTGATATATTGTCTTTATGTGTTTGTTCAAGCATGTTTAGTTAATCATGCCTTTGATTGATCTTGAATAG
GTTCCAAATATCAACCCTGGCAACAAAACTTGGAGTGAGAAACATTGCATTCCTCGGTTCTGGACTTCTG
CTAGTAAATTATGTTTCAGCCATATCACTAGCTTTCTACATGCCTCAGGTGAATTCATCTATTTCCGTCT
TAACTATTTCGGTTAATTAAAGCACGAACACCATTACTGCATGTAGAAGCTTGATAAACTATCGCCACCA
ATTTATTTTTGTTGCGATATTGTTACTTTCCTCAGTATGCAGCTTTGAAAAGACCAACCCTCTTATCCTT
TAACAATGAACAGGTTTTTAGAGGTAGCTTGATGATTCCTGCACATGTGATCTTGGCTTCAGGCTTAATT
TTCCAGGTAAAGCATTATGAGATACTCTTATATCTCTTACATACTTTTGAGATAATGCACAAGAACTTCA
TAACTATATGCTTTAGTTTCTGCATTTGACACTGCCAAATTCATTAATCTCTAATATCTTTGTTGTTGAT
CTTTGGTAGACATGGGTACTAGAAAAAGCAAACTACACCAAGGTAAAATACTTTTGTACAAACATAAACT
CGTTATCACGGAACATCAATGGAGTGTATATCTAACGGAGTGTAGAAACATTTGATTATTGCAGGAAGCT
ATCTCAGGATATTATCGGTTTATATGGAATCTCTTCTACGCAGAGTATCTGTTATTCCCCTTCCTCTAGC
TTTCAATTTCATGGTGAGGATATGCAGTTTTCTTTGTATATCATTCTTCTTCTTCTTTGTAGCTTGGAGT
CAAAATCGGTTCCTTCATGTACATACATCAAGGATATGTCCTTCTGAATTTTTATATCTTGCAATAAAAA
TGCTTGTACCAATTGAAACACCAGCTTTTTGAGTTCTATGATCACTGACTTGGTTCTAACCAAAAAAAAA
AAAATGTTTAATTTACATATCTAAAAGTAGGTTTAGGGAAACCTAAACAGTAAAATATTTGTATATTATT
CGAATTTCACTCATCATAAAAACTTAAATTGCACCATAAAATTTTGTTTTACTATTAATGATGTAATTTG
TGTAACTTAAGATAAAAATAATATTCCGTAAGTTAACCGGCTAAAACCACGTATAAACCAGGGAACCTGT
TAAACCGGTTCTTTACTGGATAAAGAAATGAAAGCCCATGTAGACAGCTCCATTAGAGCCCAAACCCTAA
ATTTCTCATCTATATAAAAGGAGTGACATTAGGGTTTTTGTTCGTCCTCTTAAAGCTTCTCGTTTTCTCT
GCCGTCTCTCTCATTCGCGCGACGCAAACGATCTTCAGGTGATCTTCTTTCTCCAAATCCTCTCTCATAA
CTCTGATTTCGTACTTGTGTATTTGAGCTCACGCTCTGTTTCTCTCACCACAGCAGCTAGCATGGACAAG
AAGTACTCCATTGGGCTCGATATCGGCACAAACAGCGTCGGCTGGGCCGTCATTACGGACGAGTACAAGG
TGCCGAGCAAAAAATTCAAAGTTCTGGGCAATACCGATCGCCACAGCATAAAGAAGAACCTCATTGGCGC
CCTCCTGTTCGACTCCGGGGAGACGGCCGAAGCCACGCGGCTCAAAAGAACAGCACGGCGCAGATATACC
CGCAGAAAGAATCGGATCTGCTACCTGCAGGAGATCTTTAGTAATGAGATGGCTAAGGTGGATGACTCTT
TCTTCCATAGGCTGGAGGAGTCCTTTTTGGTGGAGGAGGATAAAAAGCACGAGCGCCACCCAATCTTTGG
CAATATCGTGGACGAGGTGGCGTACCATGAAAAGTACCCAACCATATATCATCTGAGGAAGAAGCTTGTA
GACAGTACTGATAAGGCTGACTTGCGGTTGATCTATCTCGCGCTGGCGCATATGATCAAATTTCGGGGAC
ACTTCCTCATCGAGGGGGACCTGAACCCAGACAACAGCGATGTCGACAAACTCTTTATCCAACTGGTTCA
GACTTACAATCAGCTTTTCGAAGAGAACCCGATCAACGCATCCGGAGTTGACGCCAAAGCAATCCTGAGC
GCTAGGCTGTCCAAATCCCGGCGGCTCGAAAACCTCATCGCACAGCTCCCTGGGGAGAAGAAGAACGGCC
TGTTTGGTAATCTTATCGCCCTGTCACTCGGGCTGACCCCCAACTTTAAATCTAACTTCGACCTGGCCGA
AGATGCCAAGCTTCAACTGAGCAAAGACACCTACGATGATGATCTCGACAATCTGCTGGCCCAGATCGGC
GACCAGTACGCAGACCTTTTTTTGGCGGCAAAGAACCTGTCAGACGCCATTCTGCTGAGTGATATTCTGC
GAGTGAACACGGAGATCACCAAAGCTCCGCTGAGCGCTAGTATGATCAAGCGCTATGATGAGCACCACCA
AGACTTGACTTTGCTGAAGGCCCTTGTCAGACAGCAACTGCCTGAGAAGTACAAGGAAATTTTCTTCGAT
CAGTCTAAAAATGGCTACGCCGGATACATTGACGGCGGAGCAAGCCAGGAGGAATTTTACAAATTTATTA
AGCCCATCTTGGAAAAAATGGACGGCACCGAGGAGCTGCTGGTAAAGCTTAACAGAGAAGATCTGTTGCG
CAAACAGCGCACTTTCGACAATGGAAGCATCCCCCACCAGATTCACCTGGGCGAACTGCACGCTATCCTC
AGGCGGCAAGAGGATTTCTACCCCTTTTTGAAAGATAACAGGGAAAAGATTGAGAAAATCCTCACATTTC
GGATACCCTACTATGTAGGCCCCCTCGCCCGGGGAAATTCCAGATTCGCGTGGATGACTCGCAAATCAGA
AGAGACCATCACTCCCTGGAACTTCGAGGAAGTCGTGGATAAGGGGGCCTCTGCCCAGTCCTTCATCGAA
AGGATGACTAACTTTGATAAAAATCTGCCTAACGAAAAGGTGCTTCCTAAACACTCTCTGCTGTACGAGT
ACTTCACAGTTTATAACGAGCTGACCAAGGTCAAATACGTCACAGAAGGGATGAGAAAGCCAGCATTCCT
GTCTGGAGAGCAGAAGAAAGCTATCGTGGACCTCCTCTTCAAGACGAACCGGAAAGTTACCGTGAAACAG
CTCAAAGAAGACTATTTCAAAAAGATTGAATGTTTCGACTCTGTTGAAATCAGCGGAGTGGAGGATCGCT
TCAACGCATCCCTGGGAACGTATCACGATCTCCTGAAAATCATTAAAGACAAGGACTTCCTGGACAATGA
GGAGAACGAGGACATTCTTGAGGACATTGTCCTCACCCTTACGTTGTTTGAAGATAGGGAGATGATTGAA
GAACGCTTGAAAACTTACGCTCATCTCTTCGACGACAAAGTCATGAAACAGCTCAAGAGGCGCCGATATA
CAGGATGGGGGCGGCTGTCAAGAAAACTGATCAATGGCATCCGAGACAAGCAGAGTGGAAAGACAATCCT
GGATTTTCTTAAGTCCGATGGATTTGCCAACCGGAACTTCATGCAGTTGATCCATGATGACTCTCTCACC
TTTAAGGAGGACATCCAGAAAGCACAAGTTTCTGGCCAGGGGGACAGTCTTCACGAGCACATCGCTAATC
TTGCAGGTAGCCCAGCTATCAAAAAGGGAATACTGCAGACCGTTAAGGTCGTGGATGAACTCGTCAAAGT
AATGGGAAGGCATAAGCCCGAGAATATCGTTATCGAGATGGCCCGAGAGAACCAAACTACCCAGAAGGGA
CAGAAGAACAGTAGGGAAAGGATGAAGAGGATTGAAGAGGGTATAAAAGAACTGGGGTCCCAAATCCTTA
AGGAACACCCAGTTGAAAACACCCAGCTTCAGAATGAGAAGCTCTACCTGTACTACCTGCAGAACGGCAG
GGACATGTACGTGGATCAGGAACTGGACATCAATCGGCTCTCCGACTACGACGTGGATCATATCGTGCCC
CAGTCTTTTCTCAAAGATGATTCTATTGATAATAAAGTGTTGACAAGATCCGATAAAAATAGAGGGAAGA
GTGATAACGTCCCCTCAGAAGAAGTTGTCAAGAAAATGAAAAATTATTGGCGGCAGCTGCTGAACGCCAA
ACTGATCACACAACGGAAGTTCGATAATCTGACTAAGGCTGAACGAGGTGGCCTGTCTGAGTTGGATAAA
GCCGGCTTCATCAAAAGGCAGCTTGTTGAGACACGCCAGATCACCAAGCACGTGGCCCAAATTCTCGATT
CACGCATGAACACCAAGTACGATGAAAATGACAAACTGATTCGAGAGGTGAAAGTTATTACTCTGAAGTC
TAAGCTGGTCTCAGATTTCAGAAAGGACTTTCAGTTTTATAAGGTGAGAGAGATCAACAATTACCACCAT
GCGCATGATGCCTACCTGAATGCAGTGGTAGGCACTGCACTTATCAAAAAATATCCCAAGCTTGAATCTG
AATTTGTTTACGGAGACTATAAAGTGTACGATGTTAGGAAAATGATCGCAAAGTCTGAGCAGGAAATAGG
CAAGGCCACCGCTAAGTACTTCTTTTACAGCAATATTATGAATTTTTTCAAGACCGAGATTACACTGGCC
AATGGAGAGATTCGGAAGCGACCACTTATCGAAACAAACGGAGAAACAGGAGAAATCGTGTGGGACAAGG
GTAGGGATTTCGCGACAGTCCGGAAGGTCCTGTCCATGCCGCAGGTGAACATCGTTAAAAAGACCGAAGT
ACAGACCGGAGGCTTCTCCAAGGAAAGTATCCTCCCGAAAAGGAACAGCGACAAGCTGATCGCACGCAAA
AAAGATTGGGACCCCAAGAAATACGGCGGATTCGATTCTCCTACAGTCGCTTACAGTGTACTGGTTGTGG
CCAAAGTGGAGAAAGGGAAGTCTAAAAAACTCAAAAGCGTCAAGGAACTGCTGGGCATCACAATCATGGA
GCGATCAAGCTTCGAAAAAAACCCCATCGACTTTCTCGAAGCGAAAGGATATAAAGAGGTCAAAAAAGAC
CTCATCATTAAGCTTCCCAAGTACTCTCTCTTTGAGCTTGAAAACGGCCGGAAACGAATGCTCGCTAGTG
CGGGCGAGCTGCAGAAAGGTAACGAGCTGGCACTGCCCTCTAAATACGTTAATTTCTTGTATCTGGCCAG
CCACTATGAAAAGCTCAAAGGGTCTCCCGAAGATAATGAGCAGAAGCAGCTGTTCGTGGAACAACACAAA
CACTACCTTGATGAGATCATCGAGCAAATAAGCGAGTTCTCCAAAAGAGTGATCCTCGCCGACGCTAACC
TCGATAAGGTGCTTTCTGCTTACAATAAGCACAGGGATAAGCCCATCAGGGAGCAGGCAGAAAACATTAT
CCACTTGTTTACTCTGACCAACTTGGGCGCGCCTGCAGCCTTCAAGTACTTCGACACCACCATAGACAGA
AAGCGGTACACCTCTACAAAGGAGGTCCTGGACGCCACACTGATTCATCAGTCAATTACGGGGCTCTATG
AAACAAGAATCGACCTCTCTCAGCTCGGTGGAGACGGAACAAGAAAGAGAAGAAAGGTGTGACGGATCCT
CGAATATGAAGATGAAGATGAAATATTTGGTGTGTCAAATAAAAAGCTTGTGTGCTTAAGTTTGTGTTTT
TTTCTTGGCTTGTTGTGTTATGAATTTGTGGCTTTTTCTAATATCAAATGAATGTAAGATCTCATTATAA
TGAATAAACAAATGTTTCTATAATCCATTGTGAATGTTTTGTTGGATCTCTTCTGCAGCATATAACTACT
GTATGTGCTATGGTATGGACTATGGAATATGATTAAAGATAAGGTTTAAACTATCAGTGTTTGACAGGAT
ATATTGGCGGGTAAACCTAAGAGAAAAGAGCGTTTATTAGAATAATCGGATATTTAAAAGGGCGTGAAAA
GGTTTATCCGTTCGTCCATTTGTATGTGCATGCCAACCACAGGAGATCCAAAAGGATCTAGGTGAAGATC
CTTTTTGATAATCTCATGACCAAAATCCCTTAACGTGAGTTTTCGTTCCACTGAGCGTCAGACCCCGTAG
AAAAGATCAAAGGATCTTC
Features (pLannotate 1.2.2; 16 found; start..end, strand, type, name):
      1..589     +  rep_origin     ori: high-copy-number ColE1/pMB1/pBR322/pUC origin of replication
    778..805     -  CDS            TetR (fragment): tetracycline resistance regulatory protein; tetR
    829..1977    -  CDS            trfA: trans-acting replication protein that binds to and activates oriV
   2276..3070    -  CDS            KanR: aminoglycoside phosphotransferase; aphA-3; confers resistance to kanamycin
   3282..3913    -  rep_origin     oriV: incP origin of replication
   3993..4017    +  misc_feature   LB T-DNA repeat: left border repeat from nopaline C58 T-DNA
   4532..5326    -  CDS            NeoR/KanR: aminoglycoside phosphotransferase from Tn5; aph(3')-II (or nptII); confers resistance to neomycin, kanamycin, and G418 (Geneticin®)
   6261..6331    +  promoter       AtU6-1 promoter (fragment): promoter for the Arabidopsis thaliana U6-1 snRNA gene (Waibel and Filipowicz, 1990)
   6333..6352    +  CDS            VN155(I152L) (fragment): improved N-terminal fragment of mVenus for use in bimolecular fluorescence complementation (BiFC) (Kodama and Hu, 2010)
   6353..6428    +  misc_RNA       gRNA scaffold: guide RNA scaffold for the Streptococcus pyogenes CRISPR/Cas9 system
   6470..6841    +  CDS            HST (fragment): HSTC_ARATH - Also known as HPT2, VTE2-2. Experimental evidence at protein level: Swiss-Prot protein existence level 1. Involved in the synthesis of plastoquinone-9. Can use both homogentisic acid and 2,5-dihydroxyphenylacetic acid gamma-lactone as prenyl acceptors, and solanesyl diphosphate > farnesyl diphosphate > geranylgeranyl diphosphate >> phytyl diphosphate as prenyl donors. Do not catalyze the decardoxylation of homogentisate uncoupled from prenylation. From Arabidopsis thaliana (Mouse-ear cress).
   6993..7076    +  CDS            HST (fragment): HSTC_ARATH - Also known as HPT2, VTE2-2. Experimental evidence at protein level: Swiss-Prot protein existence level 1. Involved in the synthesis of plastoquinone-9. Can use both homogentisic acid and 2,5-dihydroxyphenylacetic acid gamma-lactone as prenyl acceptors, and solanesyl diphosphate > farnesyl diphosphate > geranylgeranyl diphosphate >> phytyl diphosphate as prenyl donors. Do not catalyze the decardoxylation of homogentisate uncoupled from prenylation. From Arabidopsis thaliana (Mouse-ear cress).
   7342..7416    +  CDS            HST (fragment): HSTC_ARATH - Also known as HPT2, VTE2-2. Experimental evidence at protein level: Swiss-Prot protein existence level 1. Involved in the synthesis of plastoquinone-9. Can use both homogentisic acid and 2,5-dihydroxyphenylacetic acid gamma-lactone as prenyl acceptors, and solanesyl diphosphate > farnesyl diphosphate > geranylgeranyl diphosphate >> phytyl diphosphate as prenyl donors. Do not catalyze the decardoxylation of homogentisate uncoupled from prenylation. From Arabidopsis thaliana (Mouse-ear cress).
   8112..12215   +  CDS            cas9: CAS9_STRP1 - Also known as csn1 From Streptococcus pyogenes serotype M1.
  12255..12503   +  terminator     HSP terminator: efficient transcription terminator from the Arabidopsis thaliana heat shock protein 18.2 gene (Nagaya et al., 2010)
  12522..12546   +  misc_feature   RB T-DNA repeat: right border repeat from nopaline C58 T-DNA
