[The description below was written by a language model from this plasmid's Addgene catalogue record and pLannotate feature annotations shown in this document.]
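Description:
p305N-4 (nonfunctional) is a plant CRISPR-Cas9 binary vector of about 12.8 kb built on the p305N backbone, made to test how sequence variation in a short Arabidopsis thaliana Pol III promoter affects guide RNA-driven editing. The backbone carries a high-copy ColE1/pUC-type origin for propagation in E. coli, together with the broad-host-range incP oriV and its trans-acting replication gene trfA, an arrangement that generally allows maintenance in Agrobacterium. Bacterial selection is by kanamycin through an aphA-3 aminoglycoside phosphotransferase gene located outside the T-DNA.

Between the nopaline-type left and right border repeats, the T-DNA holds three functional units. Near the left border is an nptII (NeoR/KanR) gene, the usual plant selectable marker, although its promoter and terminator are not annotated. Next comes the test cassette: a roughly 70 bp AtU6-1 promoter fragment, here the AtU6.1c1 variant carrying a G-to-C substitution at position -15 relative to the transcription start site, placed directly upstream of a 20-nt spacer and the Streptococcus pyogenes gRNA scaffold. The spacer targets mEGFP; the automated annotation labels it as an mVenus fragment simply because of sequence similarity among GFP derivatives. Downstream lies S. pyogenes Cas9 ending in the Arabidopsis HSP18.2 terminator. The Cas9 promoter is not annotated; the region upstream of it produces fragmentary matches to the Arabidopsis HST gene, which may reflect genomic sequence from a neighbouring promoter region, but the record does not settle this.

The construct was used to score editing of mEGFP in a Nicotiana benthamiana reporter line. As its name indicates, this promoter variant was nonfunctional, so it serves as a negative reference point within a series of compared Pol III promoters.
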