Addgene plasmid #246287: p305N-4 (nonfunctional)
Purpose: Evaluation of AtU6.1c1 promoter (nonfunctional) (Pol III promoter) sequence variation for CRISPR-Cas9 editing of mEGFP in a Nicotiana benthamiana reporter line
Depositing lab: Chung-Jui Tsai. Depositing organization: University of Georgia. Publication: A compendium of nonredundant short polymerase III promoters for CRISPR applications. Deguchi M, Sinclair KM, Patel A, Coile M, Ortega MA, Bewg WP, Tsai CJ. Plant Physiol. 2025 Jul 3;198(3):kiaf294. doi: 10.1093/plphys/kiaf294. PubMed 40673482.
Backbone
  Vector backbone: p305N
  Vector type: Plant Expression, CRISPR
Growth in bacteria
  Bacterial resistance: Kanamycin, 50 μg/mL
  Growth temperature: 37°C
  Growth strain: DH5alpha
  Copy number: High Copy
Gene/Insert
  Gene/Insert name: AtU6.1c1 promoter (nonfunctional)
  gRNA/shRNA sequence: CATGCCCGAAGGCTACGTCC
  Species: A. thaliana (mustard weed)
  Mutation: G-to-C at -15 from TSS
  Promoter: AtU6.1c1 promoter (nonfunctional)
  Cloning method: Gibson Cloning
Terms and licenses: Academic/Nonprofit Terms; Industry Terms: Not Available to Industry
How to cite: p305N-4 (nonfunctional) was a gift from Chung-Jui Tsai (Addgene plasmid # 246287 ; http://n2t.net/addgene:246287 ; RRID:Addgene_246287)
