>Addgene plasmid #246287 | p305N-4 (nonfunctional) | depositor partial sequence | sequence record 487306 | promoter
CAAAAGTACCACAGCGCTTAGGTAAAGAAAGCAGCTGAGTTTATATATGGTTAGACACGAAGTAGTGATT
